>Addgene plasmid #144398 | TFORF2820 | addgene full sequence | sequence record 471164 | Addgene NGS Result
TTAATGTAGTCTTATGCAATACTCTTGTAGTCTTGCAACATGGTAACGATGAGTTAGCAACATGCCTTAC
AAGGAGAGAAAAAGCACCGTGCATGCCGATTGGTGGAAGTAAGGTGGTACGATCGTGCCTTATTAGGAAG
GCAACAGACGGGTCTGACATGGATTGGACGAACCACTGAATTGCCGCATTGCAGAGATATTGTATTTAAG
TGCCTAGCTCGATACATAAACGGGTCTCTCTGGTTAGACCAGATCTGAGCCTGGGAGCTCTCTGGCTAAC
TAGGGAACCCACTGCTTAAGCCTCAATAAAGCTTGCCTTGAGTGCTTCAAGTAGTGTGTGCCCGTCTGTT
GTGTGACTCTGGTAACTAGAGATCCCTCAGACCCTTTTAGTCAGTGTGGAAAATCTCTAGCAGTGGCGCC
CGAACAGGGACTTGAAAGCGAAAGGGAAACCAGAGGAGCTCTCTCGACGCAGGACTCGGCTTGCTGAAGC
GCGCACGGCAAGAGGCGAGGGGCGGCGACTGGTGAGTACGCCAAAAATTTTGACTAGCGGAGGCTAGAAG
GAGAGAGATGGGTGCGAGAGCGTCAGTATTAAGCGGGGGAGAATTAGATCGCGATGGGAAAAAATTCGGT
TAAGGCCAGGGGGAAAGAAAAAATATAAATTAAAACATATAGTATGGGCAAGCAGGGAGCTAGAACGATT
CGCAGTTAATCCTGGCCTGTTAGAAACATCAGAAGGCTGTAGACAAATACTGGGACAGCTACAACCATCC
CTTCAGACAGGATCAGAAGAACTTAGATCATTATATAATACAGTAGCAACCCTCTATTGTGTGCATCAAA
GGATAGAGATAAAAGACACCAAGGAAGCTTTAGACAAGATAGAGGAAGAGCAAAACAAAAGTAAGACCAC
CGCACAGCAAGCGGCCGCTGATCTTCAGACCTGGAGGAGGAGATATGAGGGACAATTGGAGAAGTGAATT
ATATAAATATAAAGTAGTAAAAATTGAACCATTAGGAGTAGCACCCACCAAGGCAAAGAGAAGAGTGGTG
CAGAGAGAAAAAAGAGCAGTGGGAATAGGAGCTTTGTTCCTTGGGTTCTTGGGAGCAGCAGGAAGCACTA
TGGGCGCAGCGTCAATGACGCTGACGGTACAGGCCAGACAATTATTGTCTGGTATAGTGCAGCAGCAGAA
CAATTTGCTGAGGGCTATTGAGGCGCAACAGCATCTGTTGCAACTCACAGTCTGGGGCATCAAGCAGCTC
CAGGCAAGAATCCTGGCTGTGGAAAGATACCTAAAGGATCAACAGCTCCTGGGGATTTGGGGTTGCTCTG
GAAAACTCATTTGCACCACTGCTGTGCCTTGGAATGCTAGTTGGAGTAATAAATCTCTGGAACAGATTTG
GAATCACACGACCTGGATGGAGTGGGACAGAGAAATTAACAATTACACAAGCTTAATACACTCCTTAATT
GAAGAATCGCAAAACCAGCAAGAAAAGAATGAACAAGAATTATTGGAATTAGATAAATGGGCAAGTTTGT
GGAATTGGTTTAACATAACAAATTGGCTGTGGTATATAAAATTATTCATAATGATAGTAGGAGGCTTGGT
AGGTTTAAGAATAGTTTTTGCTGTACTTTCTATAGTGAATAGAGTTAGGCAGGGATATTCACCATTATCG
TTTCAGACCCACCTCCCAACCCCGAGGGGACCCATGCATTGCATCTCAATTAGTCAGCAACCAGGTGTGG
AAAGTCCCCAGGCTCCCCAGCAGGCAGAAGTATGCAAAGCATGCGTCTCAATTAGTCAGCAACCATAGTC
CCGCCCCTAACTCCGCCCATCCCGCCCCTAACTCCGCCCAGTTCCGCCCATTCTCCGCCCCATGGCTGAC
TAATTTTTTTTATTTATGCAGAGGCCGAGGCCGCCTCGGCCTCTGAGCTATTCCAGAAGTAGTGAGGAGG
CTTTTTTGGAGGCCTAGGCTTTTGCAAAAAGCTTTCTAGAGGTACCACCGGAGCTTACCATGACCGAGTA
CAAGCCCACGGTGCGCCTCGCCACCCGCGACGACGTCCCCAGGGCCGTACGCACCCTCGCCGCCGCGTTC
GCCGACTACCCCGCCACGCGCCACACCGTCGATCCGGACCGCCACATCGAGCGGGTCACCGAGCTGCAAG
AACTCTTCCTCACGCGCGTCGGGCTCGACATCGGCAAGGTGTGGGTCGCGGACGACGGCGCCGCCGTGGC
GGTCTGGACCACGCCGGAGAGCGTCGAAGCGGGGGCGGTGTTCGCCGAGATCGGCCCGCGCATGGCCGAG
TTGAGCGGTTCCCGGCTGGCCGCGCAGCAACAGATGGAAGGCCTCCTGGCGCCGCACCGGCCCAAGGAGC
CCGCGTGGTTCCTGGCCACCGTCGGCGTCTCGCCCGACCACCAGGGCAAGGGTCTGGGCAGCGCCGTCGT
GCTCCCCGGAGTGGAGGCGGCCGAGCGCGCCGGGGTGCCCGCCTTCCTGGAGACCTCCGCGCCCCGCAAC
CTCCCCTTCTACGAGCGGCTCGGCTTCACCGTCACCGCCGACGTCGAGGTGCCCGAAGGACCGCGCACCT
GGTGCATGACCCGCAAGCCCGGTGCCAGTTAACGAATTCTAGATCTTGAGACAAATGGCAGTATTCATCC
ACAATTTTAAAAGAAAAGGGGGGATTGGGGGGTACAGTGCAGGGGAAAGAATAGTAGACATAATAGCAAC
AGACATACAAACTAAAGAATTACAAAAACAAATTACAAAAATTCAAAATTTTCGGGTTTATTACAGGGAC
AGCAGAGATCCACTTTGGCGCCGGCTCGAGGCCTGCAGGTGCAAAGATGGATAAAGTTTTAAACAGAGAG
GAATCTTTGCAGCTAATGGACCTTCTAGGTCTTGAAAGGAGTGGGAATTGGCTCCGGTGCCCGTCAGTGG
GCAGAGCGCACATCGCCCACAGTCCCCGAGAAGTTGGGGGGAGGGGTCGGCAATTGAACCGGTGCCTAGA
GAAGGTGGCGCGGGGTAAACTGGGAAAGTGATGTCGTGTACTGGCTCCGCCTTTTTCCCGAGGGTGGGGG
AGAACCGTATATAAGTGCAGTAGTCGCCGTGAACGTTCTTTTTCGCAACGGGTTTGCCGCCAGAACACAG
GTAAGTGCCGTGTGTGGTTCCCGCGGGCCTGGCCTCTTTACGGGTTATGGCCCTTGCGTGCCTTGAATTA
CTTCCACCTGGCTGCAGTACGTGATTCTTGATCCCGAGCTTCGGGTTGGAAGTGGGTGGGAGAGTTCGAG
GCCTTGCGCTTAAGGAGCCCCTTCGCCTCGTGCTTGAGTTGAGGCCTGGCCTGGGCGCTGGGGCCGCCGC
GTGCGAATCTGGTGGCACCTTCGCGCCTGTCTCGCTGCTTTCGATAAGTCTCTAGCCATTTAAAATTTTT
GATGACCTGCTGCGACGCTTTTTTTCTGGCAAGATAGTCTTGTAAATGCGGGCCAAGATCTGCACACTGG
TATTTCGGTTTTTGGGGCCGCGGGCGGCGACGGGGCCCGTGCGTCCCAGCGCACATGTTCGGCGAGGCGG
GGCCTGCGAGCGCGGCCACCGAGAATCGGACGGGGGTAGTCTCAAGCTGGCCGGCCTGCTCTGGTGCCTG
GCCTCGCGCCGCCGTGTATCGCCCCGCCCTGGGCGGCAAGGCTGGCCCGGTCGGCACCAGTTGCGTGAGC
GGAAAGATGGCCGCTTCCCGGCCCTGCTGCAGGGAGCTCAAAATGGAGGACGCGGCGCTCGGGAGAGCGG
GCGGGTGAGTCACCCACACAAAGGAAAAGGGCCTTTCCGTCCTCAGCCGTCGCTTCATGTGACTCCACGG
AGTACCGGGCGCCGTCCAGGCACCTCGATTAGTTCTCGAGCTTTTGGAGTACGTCGTCTTTAGGTTGGGG
GGAGGGGTTTTATGCGATGGAGTTTCCCCACACTGAGTGGGTGGAGACTGAAGTTAGGCCAGCTTGGCAC
TTGATGTAATTCTCCTTGGAATTTGCCCTTTTTGAGTTTGGATCTTGGTTCATTCTCAAGCCTCAGACAG
TGGTTCAAAGTTTTTTTCTTCCATTTCAGGTGTCGTGAGGCTAGCACCGCCACCATGTTGCCCTGTAAGA
AGAGAAGAACTACAGTGACAGAGTCCCTACAGCATAAAGGCAATCAAGAGGAAAACAACGTAGACCTAGA
ATCAGCCGTTAAACCAGAATCTGACCAGGTTAAGGACTTGAGTTCGGTGTCACTATCCTGGGATCCAAGT
CATGGCAGAGTAGCTGGCTTCGAAGTACAGTCTTTGCAGGATGCAGGAAATCAGCTTGGTATGGAGGATA
CATCTCTGAGCTCTGGAATGCTCACCCAGAACACAAATGTACCAATTCTAGAAGGTGTTGATGTGGCCAT
CTCTCAGGGAATCACCCTACCTTCCTTGGAGTCTTTTCACCCCCTTAATATACACATTGGTAAAGGAAAA
CTCCACGCTACTGGCTCAAAGAGAGGGAAAAAAATGACACTCAGGCCTGGGCCAGTTACCCAAGAAGACA
GATGTGATCATCTTACCCTAAAGGAGCCTTTTTCAGGAGAGCCTAGTGAAGAAGTCAAGGAAGAAGGAGG
GAAACCTCAAATGAATTCTGAAGGGGAGATACCTTCCCTGCCATCAGGCAGCCAATCTGCAAAACCAGTA
AGCCAGCCCAGGAAATCAACCCAGCCAGATGTTTGTGCCTCTCCTCAAGAAAAGCCACTCAGGACTCTGT
TTCACCAACCTGAGGAAGAGATAGAAGATGGTGGACTCTTCATTCCAATGGAAGAACAAGACAATGAAGA
AAGTGAGAAAAGGAGAAAAAAGAAAAAGGGTACCAAGAGGAAACGAGATGGAAGGGGTCAAGAAGGGACC
TTGGCATATGACCTGAAACTGGATGACATGCTTGACCGTACCTTGGAGGATGGTGCCAAGCAGCACAATC
TAACAGCAGTCAATGTCCGAAACATCCTTCATGAAGTAATCACAAATGAACACGTGGTAGCTATGATGAA
AGCAGCCATCAGTGAGACGGAAGATATGCCAATGTTTGAGCCTAAAATGACACGCTCTAAACTGAAGGAA
GTAGTGGAAAAAGGAGTGGTAATTCCAACATGGAATATTTCACCAATTAAGAAGGCCAATGAAATTAAGC
CTCCTCAGTTTGTGGATATCCACCTTGAAGAAGATGATTCCTCAGATGAAGAATACCAGCCGGATGATGA
AGAAGAAGATGAAACTGCTGAAGAGAGCTTATTGGAAAGTGATGTTGAAAGCACTGCTTCATCTCCACGT
GGGGCAAAGAAATCCAGATTGAGGCAGTCTTCTGAGATGACTGAAACAGATGAGGAGAGTGGCATATTAT
CAGAGGCTGAGAAAGTCACCACACCAGCCATCAGGCACATCAGTGCTGAGGTAGTGCCCATGGGGCCCCC
GCCCCCTCCAAAGCCGAAACAGACCAGAGATAGTACTTTCATGGAGAAGTTACATGCGGTAGATGAGGAG
CTGGCTTCCAGTCCAGTCTGCATGGATTCTTTCCAGCCCATGGATGACAGTCTCATTGCATTTCGAACGC
GTTCTAAGATGCCCCTGAAAGATGTTCCCCTGGGCCAATTAGAGGCAGAGCTCCAAGCTCCAGACATCAC
TCCAGATATGTATGACCCCAATACGGCAGATGATGAGGACTGGAAGATGTGGCTGGGGGGACTTATGAAT
GATGATGTGGGGAATGAAGATGAAGCAGATGATGATGATGATCCAGAATATAATTTCCTGGAAGACCTCG
ATGAACCAGACACAGAGGATTTCCGGACTGACCGGGCAGTGAGAATCACCAAAAAGGAAGTAAATGAGCT
GATGGAAGAGCTGTTTGAAACTTTCCAAGATGAGATGGGATTCTCCAACATGGAAGATGATGGCCCAGAA
GAGGAGGAGTGTGTAGCTGAGCCTCGTCCTAACTTTAACACCCCTCAAGCTCTACGGTTTGAGGAACCAC
TGGCCAACCTGTTAAATGAACAACATCGGACAGTGAAGGAGCTATTTGAACAGCTGAAGATGAAGAAATC
TTCAGCCAAACAGCTGCAGGAAGTAGAGAAGGTTAAACCCCAGAGTGAGAAAGTTCATCAGACTCTGATT
CTGGACCCAGCACAGAGGAAGAGACTCCAGCAGCAGATGCAGCAGCACGTTCAGCTCTTGACCCAAATCC
ACCTTCTTGCCACCTGCAACCCCAACCTCAATCCGGAGGCCACTACCACCAGGATATTTCTTAAAGAGCT
GGGAACCTTTGCTCAAAGCTCCATCGCCCTTCACCATCAGTACAACCCCAAGTTTCAGACCCTGTTCCAA
CCCTGTAACTTGATGGGAGCTATGCAGCTGATTGAAGACTTCAGCACACATGTCAGCATTGACTGCAGCC
CTCATAAAACTGTCAAGAAGACTGCGAATGAATTTCCCTGTTTGCCAAAGCAAGTGGCTTGGATTCTGGC
CACAAGCAAGGTTTTCATGTATCCAGAGTTACTTCCAGTGTGTTCCCTGAAGGCAAAGAATCCCCAGGAT
AAGATCGTCTTCACCAAGGCTGAGGACAATTTGTTAGCTTTAGGACTGAAGCATTTTGAAGGAACTGAGT
TTCCTAATCCTCTAATCAGCAAGTACCTTCTAACCTGCAAAACTGCCCACCAACTGACAGTGAGAATCAA
GAACCTCAACATGAACAGAGCTCCTGACAACATCATTAAATTTTATAAGAAGACCAAACAGCTGCCAGTC
CTAGGAAAATGCTGTGAAGAGATCCAGCCACATCAGTGGAAGCCACCTATAGAGAGAGAAGAACACCGGC
TCCCATTCTGGTTAAAGGCCAGTCTGCCATCCATCCAGGAAGAACTGCGGCACATGGCTGATGGTGCTAG
AGAGGTAGGAAATATGACTGGAACCACTGAGATCAACTCAGATCGAAGCCTAGAAAAAGACAATTTGGAG
TTGGGGAGTGAATCTCGGTACCCACTGCTATTGCCTAAGGGTGTAGTCCTGAAACTGAAGCCAGTTGCCA
CCCGTTTCCCCAGGAAGGCTTGGAGACAGAAGCGTTCATCAGTCCTGAAGCCCCTCCTTATCCAACCCAG
CCCCTCTCTCCAGCCCAGCTTCAACCCTGGGAAAACACCAGCCCGATCAACTCATTCAGAAGCCCCTCCG
AGCAAAATGGTGCTCCGGATTCCTCACCCAATACAGCCAGCCACTGTTTTACAGACAGTTCCAGGTGTCC
CTCCACTGGGGGTCAGTGGAGGTGAGAGTTTTGAGTCTCCTGCAGCACTGCCTGCTGTGCCCCCTGAGGC
CAGGACAAGCTTCCCTCTGTCTGAGTCCCAGACTTTGCTCTCTTCTGCCCCTGTGCCCAAGGTAATGCTG
CCCTCCCTTGCCCCTTCTAAGTTTCGAAAGCCATATGTGAGACGGAGACCCTCAAAGAGAAGAGGAGTCA
AGGCCTCTCCCTGTATGAAACCTGCCCCTGTTATCCACCACCCTGCATCTGTTATCTTCACTGTTCCTGC
TACCACTGTGAAGATTGTGAGCCTTGGCGGTGGCTGTAACATGATCCAGCCTGTCAATGCGGCTGTGGCC
CAGAGTCCCCAGACTATTCCCATCACTACCCTCTTGGTTAACCCTACTTCCTTCCCCTGTCCATTGAACC
AGTCCCTTGTGGCCTCCTCTGTCTCACCCTTAATTGTTTCTGGCAATTCTGTGAATCTTCCTATACCATC
CACCCCTGAAGATAAGGCCCACGTGAATGTGGACATTGCTTGTGCTGTGGCTGATGGGGAAAATGCCTTT
CAGGGCCTAGAACCCAAATTAGAGCCCCAGGAACTATCTCCTCTCTCTGCTACTGTTTTCCCGAAAGTGG
AACATAGCCCAGGGCCTCCACTAGCAGATGCAGAGTGCCAAGAAGGATTGTCAGAGAATAGTGCCTGTCG
CTGGACCGTTGTGAAAACAGAGGAGGGGAGGCAAGCTCTGGAGCCGCTCCCTCAGGGCATCCAGGAGTCT
CTAAACAACCCTACCCCTGGGGATTTAGAGGAAATTGTCAAGATGGAACCTGAAGAAGCTAGAGAGGAAA
TCAGTGGATCCCCTGAGCGTGATATTTGTGATGACATCAAAGTGGAACATGCTGTGGAATTGGACACTGG
TGCCCCAAGCGAGGAGTTGAGCAGTGCTGGAGAAGTAACGAAACAGACAGTCTTACAGAAGGAAGAGGAG
AGGAGTCAGCCAACTAAAACCCCTTCATCTTCTCAAGAGCCCCCTGATGAAGGAACCTCAGGGACAGATG
TGAACAAAGGATCATCAAAGAATGCTTTGTCCTCAATGGATCCTGAAGTGAGGCTTAGTAGCCCCCCAGG
GAAGCCAGAAGATTCATCCAGTGTTGATGGTCAGTCAGTGGGGACTCCAGTTGGGCCAGAAACTGGAGGA
GAGAAGAATGGGCCAGAAGAAGAGGAAGAAGAGGACTTTGATGACCTCACCCAAGATGAGGAAGATGAAA
TGTCATCAGCTTCTGAGGAATCTGTGCTTTCTGTCCCAGAACTCCAGGAAACAATGGAGAAACTGACTTG
GCTGGCATCTGAAAGGCGCATGAGTCAGGAGGGTGAGTCTGAAGAAGAGAATTCTCAGGAGGAGAACTCT
GAGCCAGAAGAAGAGGAGGAAGAAGAAGCAGAAGGAATGGAAAGCCTGCAGAAAGAGGATGAAATGACGG
ATGAAGCAGTTGGAGACTCTGCTGAGAAGCCTCCTACTTTTGCTTCACCTGAGACTGCTCCAGAAGTGGA
GACCAGCAGAACTCCACCAGGAGAGAGCATCAAAGCTGCTGGAAAAGGCCGGAACAATCATCGAGCTCGC
AACAAGCGGGGAAGTCGGGCTCGGGCCAGCAAGGACACCTCCAAGCTGCTGTTGCTGTATGATGAGGACA
TTCTCGAGCGAGATCCACTCAGGGAGCAGAAGGACTTGGCCTTTGCCCAAGCTTATCTGACCAGGGTGCG
AGAAGCCCTACAACATATCCCTGGCAAGTATGAAGACTTCCTTCAAGTCATCTATGAATTTGAGTCAAGT
ACCCAGAGACGGACGGCTGTAGATCTCTACAAAAGCCTGCAAATTCTGCTCCAAGACTGGCCTCAGCTGT
TGAAAGACTTTGCTGCTTTCCTGTTACCTGAGCAAGCTCTGGCCTGTGGATTATTTGAGGAGCAGCAGGC
TTTTGAGAAGAGCCGCAAGTTCCTTCGGCAGCTGGAGATTTGCTTTGCAGAGAACCCCTCACACCACCAG
AAGATTATCAAGGTCCTCCAAGGCTGTGCAGACTGCCTTCCCCAGGAGATCACCGAGCTCAAGACACAGA
TGTGGCAGCTCCTCAAGGGCCACGACCACCTGCAGGATGAGTTTTCTATCTTCTTTGACCACTTGCGCCC
AGCAGCTAGCCGGATGGGTGACTTTGAAGAGATCAATTGGACTGAGGAAAAGGAGTATGAGTTTGATGGC
TTTGAAGAAGTGGCCCTGCCTGATGTGGAAGAAGAGGAGGAGCCTCCCAAGATACCCACAGCCTCAAAGA
ACAAGAGGAAAAAAGAGATCGGGGTCCAAAATCATGATAAGGAGACTGAATGGCCAGATGGGGCCAAGGA
CTGTGCCTGCTCCTGCCATGAAGGAGGTCCAGATTCCAAGCTGAAGAAGAGCAAAAGGCGGAGCTGTAGC
CACTGTAGCAGCAAGGTCTGTGACAGCAAATCCTACAAGAGCAAGGAGCCCCATGAGTTGGTGGGCAGCA
GCCCCCACCGAGAGGCTAGTCCTATGCCTGGTGCTAAGGAAGCTGGGCAGGGCAAGGATATGATGGAAGA
GGAAGCCCCAGAGGAGCGGGAGAGCACTGAGGCCACCCAGAGCAGGACTGTCAGGACCACCAGAAAGGGA
GAGATGCCTGTTTCAGCAGGATTGGCAGTGGGGAGCACTTTGCCATCCCCTCGAGAAGTGACTGTTACAG
AACGGCTCCTCCTGGATGGCCCACCACCTCATTCACCAGAGACTCCTCAATTTCCCCCCACAACTGGAGC
TGTACTGTACACTGTTAAGAGAAACCAGGTTGGGCCTGAGGTTCGCTCCTGCCCCAAGGCATCCCCCAGA
CTTCAGAAAGAGAGGGAGGGCCAAAAGGCAGTGAGTGAGTCAGAGGCTTTGATGCTGGTCTGGGATGCAT
CAGAAACTGAGAAATTGCCTGGTACCGTGGAACCCCCTGCTTCCTTCCTGAGTCCTGTTTCCTCAAAGAC
CAGAGATGCAGGGAGAAGACATGTGTCCGGGAAACCAGACACTCAAGAGAGATGGCTGCCCTCAAGCAGA
GCTCGGGTGAAGACAAGAGACAGGACGTGCCCTGTCCATGAATCTCCATCAGGAATTGACACCTCAGAGA
CTTCTCCCAAAGCCCCTAGAGGGGGTTTGGCTAAAGACAGTGGAACACAGGCCAAGGGTCCAGAGGGGGA
GCAGCAGCCAAAGGCCGCAGAAGCTACGGTGTGTGCCAACAACAGCAAGGTCAGCTCCACTGGGGAAAAG
GTTGTCCTGTGGACAAGGGAAGCTGACCGTGTGATCCTCACCATGTGCCAGGAGCAAGGGGCACAGCCAC
AGACCTTCAACATCATCTCCCAGCAGCTGGGAAATAAGACCCCTGCTGAGGTTTCCCACCGTTTTCGAGA
ACTCATGCAGCTCTTCCACACTGCCTGTGAAGCCAGCTCTGAGGATGAGGATGATGCAACCAGTACCAGC
AATGCAGACCAGCTGTCTGACCATGGGGACCTTCTGTCTGAAGAGGAGCTGGATGAATAGTAATGAACTA
GTCCGTAACTTGAAAGTATTTCGATTTCTTGGCTTTATATATCTTGTGGAAAGGACGAAATCAGAGTCGC
CCTAACAGCAGCACGCGTTAAGTCGACAATCAACCTCTGGATTACAAAATTTGTGAAAGATTGACTGGTA
TTCTTAACTATGTTGCTCCTTTTACGCTATGTGGATACGCTGCTTTAATGCCTTTGTATCATGCTATTGC
TTCCCGTATGGCTTTCATTTTCTCCTCCTTGTATAAATCCTGGTTGCTGTCTCTTTATGAGGAGTTGTGG
CCCGTTGTCAGGCAACGTGGCGTGGTGTGCACTGTGTTTGCTGACGCAACCCCCACTGGTTGGGGCATTG
CCACCACCTGTCAGCTCCTTTCCGGGACTTTCGCTTTCCCCCTCCCTATTGCCACGGCGGAACTCATCGC
CGCCTGCCTTGCCCGCTGCTGGACAGGGGCTCGGCTGTTGGGCACTGACAATTCCGTGGTGTTGTCGGGG
AAATCATCGTCCTTTCCTTGGCTGCTCGCCTGTGTTGCCACCTGGATTCTGCGCGGGACGTCCTTCTGCT
ACGTCCCTTCGGCCCTCAATCCAGCGGACCTTCCTTCCCGCGGCCTGCTGCCGGCTCTGCGGCCTCTTCC
GCGTCTTCGCCTTCGCCCTCAGACGAGTCGGATCTCCCTTTGGGCCGCCTCCCCGCGTCGACTTTAAGAC
CAATGACTTACAAGGCAGCTGTAGATCTTAGCCACTTTTTAAAAGAAAAGGGGGGACTGGAAGGGCTAAT
TCACTCCCAACGAAGACAAGATCTGCTTTTTGCTTGTACTGGGTCTCTCTGGTTAGACCAGATCTGAGCC
TGGGAGCTCTCTGGCTAACTAGGGAACCCACTGCTTAAGCCTCAATAAAGCTTGCCTTGAGTGCTTCAAG
TAGTGTGTGCCCGTCTGTTGTGTGACTCTGGTAACTAGAGATCCCTCAGACCCTTTTAGTCAGTGTGGAA
AATCTCTAGCAGTACGTATAGTAGTTCATGTCATCTTATTATTCAGTATTTATAACTTGCAAAGAAATGA
ATATCAGAGAGTGAGAGGAACTTGTTTATTGCAGCTTATAATGGTTACAAATAAAGCAATAGCATCACAA
ATTTCACAAATAAAGCATTTTTTTCACTGCATTCTAGTTGTGGTTTGTCCAAACTCATCAATGTATCTTA
TCATGTCTGGCTCTAGCTATCCCGCCCCTAACTCCGCCCATCCCGCCCCTAACTCCGCCCAGTTCCGCCC
ATTCTCCGCCCCATGGCTGACTAATTTTTTTTATTTATGCAGAGGCCGAGGCCGCCTCGGCCTCTGAGCT
ATTCCAGAAGTAGTGAGGAGGCTTTTTTGGAGGCCTAGGGACGTACCCAATTCGCCCTATAGTGAGTCGT
ATTACGCGCGCTCACTGGCCGTCGTTTTACAACGTCGTGACTGGGAAAACCCTGGCGTTACCCAACTTAA
TCGCCTTGCAGCACATCCCCCTTTCGCCAGCTGGCGTAATAGCGAAGAGGCCCGCACCGATCGCCCTTCC
CAACAGTTGCGCAGCCTGAATGGCGAATGGG
[124 nt withheld, positions 12422-12545]
C
[91 nt withheld, positions 12547-12637]
A
[49 nt withheld, positions 12639-12687]
CCTTTGACGTTGGAGTCCACGTTCTTT
[37 nt withheld, positions 12715-12751]
ACCCTATCTCGGTCTATTCTTTTGATTTATAAGGGATTTTGCCGATTTCGGCCTATTGGTTAAAAAATGA
GCTGATTTAACAAAAATTTAACGCGAATTTTAACAAAATATTAACGCTTACAATTTAGGTGGCACTTTTC
GGGGAAATGTGCGCGGAACCCCTATTTGTTTATTTTTCTAAATACATTCAAATATGTATCCGCTCATGAG
ACAATAACCCTGATAAATGCTTCAATAATATTGAAAAAGGAAGAGTATGAGTATTCAACATTTCCGTGTC
GCCCTTATTCCCTTTTTTGCGGCATTTTGCCTTCCTGTTTTTGCTCACCCAGAAACGCTGGTGAAAGTAA
AAGATGCTGAAGATCAGTTGGGTGCACGAGTGGGTTACATCGAACTGGATCTCAACAGCGGTAAGATCCT
TGAGAGTTTTCGCCCCGAAGAACGTTTTCCAATGATGAGCACTTTTAAAGTTCTGCTATGTGGCGCGGTA
TTATCCCGTATTGACGCCGGGCAAGAGCAACTCGGTCGCCGCATACACTATTCTCAGAATGACTTGGTTG
AGTACTCACCAGTCACAGAAAAGCATCTTACGGATGGCATGACAGTAAGAGAATTATGCAGTGCTGCCAT
AACCATGAGTGATAACACTGCGGCCAACTTACTTCTGACAACGATCGGAGGACCGAAGGAGCTAACCGCT
TTTTTGCACAACATGGGGGATCATGTAACTCGCCTTGATCGTTGGGAACCGGAGCTGAATGAAGCCATAC
CAAACGACGAGCGTGACACCACGATGCCTGTAGCAATGGCAACAACGTTGCGCAAACTATTAACTGGCGA
ACTACTTACTCTAGCTTCCCGGCAACAATTAATAGACTGGATGGAGGCGGATAAAGTTGCAGGACCACTT
CTGCGCTCGGCCCTTCCGGCTGGCTGGTTTATTGCTGATAAATCTGGAGCCGGTGAGCGTGGGTCTCGCG
GTATCATTGCAGCACTGGGGCCAGATGGTAAGCCCTCCCGTATCGTAGTTATCTACACGACGGGGAGTCA
GGCAACTATGGATGAACGAAATAGACAGATCGCTGAGATAGGTGCCTCACTGATTAAGCATTGGTAACTG
TCAGACCAAGTTTACTCATATATACTTTAGATTGATTTAAAACTTCATTTTTAATTTAAAAGGATCTAGG
TGAAGATCCTTTTTGATAATCTCATGACCAAAATCCCTTAACGTGAGTTTTCGTTCCACTGAGCGTCAGA
CCCCGTAGAAAAGATCAAAGGATCTTCTTGAGATCCTTTTTTTCTGCGCGTAATCTGCTGCTTGCAAACA
AAAAAACCACCGCTACCAGCGGTGGTTTGTTTGCCGGATCAAGAGCTACCAACTCTTTTTCCGAAGGTAA
CTGGCTTCAGCAGAGCGCAGATACCAAATACTGTTCTTCTAGTGTAGCCGTAGTTAGGCCACCACTTCAA
GAACTCTGTAGCACCGCCTACATACCTCGCTCTGCTAATCCTGTTACCAGTGGCTGCTGCCAGTGGCGAT
AAGTCGTGTCTTACCGGGTTGGACTCAAGACGATAGTTACCGGATAAGGCGCAGCGGTCGGGCTGAACGG
GGGGTTCGTGCACACAGCCCAGCTTGGAGCGAACGACCTACACCGAACTGAGATACCTACAGCGTGAGCT
ATGAGAAAGCGCCACGCTTCCCGAAGGGAGAAAGGCGGACAGGTATCCGGTAAGCGGCAGGGTCGGAACA
GGAGAGCGCACGAGGGAGCTTCCAGGGGGAAACGCCTGGTATCTTTATAGTCCTGTCGGGTTTCGCCACC
TCTGACTTGAGCGTCGATTTTTGTGATGCTCGTCAGGGGGGCGGAGCCTATGGAAAAACGCCAGCAACGC
GGCCTTTTTACGGTTCCTGGCCTTTTGCTGGCCTTTTGCTCACATGTTCTTTCCTGCGTTATCCCCTGAT
TCTGTGGATAACCGTATTACCGCCTTTGAGTGAGCTGATACCGCTCGCCGCAGCCGAACGACCGAGCGCA
GCGAGTCAGTGAGCGAGGAAGCGGAAGAGCGCCCAATACGCAAACCGCCTCTCCCCGCGCGTTGGCCGAT
TCATTAATGCAGCTGGCACGACAGGTTTCCCGACTGGAAAGCGGGCAGTGAGCGCAACGCAATTAATGTG
AGTTAGCTCACTCATTAGGCACCCCAGGCTTTACACTTTATGCTTCCGGCTCGTATGTTGTGTGGAATTG
TGAGCGGATAACAATTTCACACAGGAAACAGCTATGACCATGATTACGCCAAGCGCGCAATTAACCCTCA
CTAAAGGGAACAAAAGCTGGAGCTGCAAGC
Features (pLannotate 1.2.2; 31 found; start..end, strand, type, name):
      5..231     +  promoter       RSV promoter: Rous sarcoma virus enhancer/promoter
    232..412     +  LTR            5' LTR (truncated): truncated 5' long terminal repeat (LTR) from HIV-1
    459..584     +  misc_feature   HIV-1 Ψ: packaging signal of human immunodeficiency virus type 1
    568..931     +  CDS            HIV-1 gag (fragment): gag protein from human immunodeficiency virus 1; gag
   1077..1310    +  misc_feature   RRE: The Rev response element (RRE) of HIV-1 allows for Rev-dependent mRNA export from the nucleus to the cytoplasm.
   1687..1713    +  CDS            Rev (fragment): human immunodeficiency virus 1 (HIV-1) Rev protein; rev; enhances nuclear export of unspliced and incompletely spliced viral mRNAs
   1720..1743    +  promoter       SV40 promoter (fragment): SV40 early promoter
   1744..1815    +  promoter       SV40 promoter (fragment): SV40 enhancer and early promoter
   1839..1974    +  rep_origin     SV40 ori: SV40 origin of replication
   2020..2616    +  CDS            PuroR (fragment): puromycin N-acetyltransferase; pac from Streptomyces; confers resistance to puromycin
   2665..2782    +  misc_feature   cPPT/CTS: central polypurine tract and central termination sequence of HIV-1
   2847..2913    +  CDS            small t antigen (fragment): SV40 (simian virus 40) small t antigen
   2920..4098    +  promoter       EF-1α promoter: strong constitutive promoter for human elongation factor EF-1α
   4115..10837   +  CDS            GON4L: GON4L_HUMAN - Also known as GON4, KIAA1606. Experimental evidence at protein level: Swiss-Prot protein existence level 1. Has transcriptional repressor activity, probably as part of a complex with YY1, SIN3A AND HDAC1. Required for B cell lymphopoiesis. From Homo sapiens (Human).
  10853..10906   +  promoter       U6 promoter (fragment): RNA polymerase III promoter for human U6 snRNA
  10948..11536   +  misc_feature   WPRE: woodchuck hepatitis virus posttranscriptional regulatory element
  11587..11606   +  misc_feature   cPPT/CTS (fragment): central polypurine tract and central termination sequence of HIV-1
  11608..11841   +  LTR            3' LTR (ΔU3): self-inactivating 3' long terminal repeat (LTR) from HIV-1
  11919..12040   +  polyA_signal   SV40 poly(A) signal: SV40 polyadenylation signal
  12080..12215   +  rep_origin     SV40 ori: SV40 origin of replication
  12236..12254   -  promoter       T7 promoter: promoter for bacteriophage T7 RNA polymerase
  12262..12417   +  CDS            lacZα (fragment): LacZα fragment of β-galactosidase; lacZ fragment
  12422..12850   +  rep_origin     f1 ori (sequence partly withheld): f1 bacteriophage origin of replication; arrow indicates direction of (+) strand synthesis
  12903..13007   +  promoter       AmpR promoter: bla
  13008..13868   +  CDS            AmpR: β-lactamase; bla; confers resistance to ampicillin, carbenicillin, and related antibiotics
  14039..14627   +  rep_origin     ori: high-copy-number ColE1/pMB1/pBR322/pUC origin of replication
  14810..14902   +  CDS            lacI (fragment): lac repressor; lacI; The lac repressor binds to the lac operator to inhibit transcription in E. coli. This inhibition can be relieved by adding lactose or isopropyl-β-D-thiogalactopyranoside (IPTG).
  14915..14936   +  protein_bind   CAP binding site: CAP binding activates transcription in the presence of cAMP. E. coli catabolite activator protein
  14951..14981   +  promoter       lac promoter: promoter for the E. coli lac operon
  14985..15007   +  protein_bind   lac operator (fragment): The lac repressor binds to the lac operator to inhibit transcription in E. coli. This inhibition can be relieved by adding lactose or isopropyl-β-D-thiogalactopyranoside (IPTG). lac repressor encoded by lacI
  15050..15068   +  promoter       T3 promoter: promoter for bacteriophage T3 RNA polymerase
