[The description below was written by a language model from this plasmid's Addgene catalogue record and pLannotate feature annotations shown in this document.]
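Description:
TFORF2820 is a lentiviral mammalian expression plasmid built on the pLX_TRC317 backbone. It carries the human GON4L open reading frame as one member of a barcoded transcription factor ORF collection. In bacteria it is maintained through a high-copy ColE1/pUC-type origin and selected with ampicillin via the β-lactamase gene. An f1 origin and remnants of a lac/T7/T3 cloning region are also present. The sequenced plasmid is about 15.1 kb, and the depositor notes that recombination can occur, as is common for large plasmids with repeated LTRs.

The viral portion has a third-generation, self-inactivating layout. An RSV promoter drives a truncated HIV-1 5' LTR, followed by the Ψ packaging signal with a gag fragment, the Rev response element and a cPPT/CTS. The cassette ends in a U3-deleted 3' LTR and an SV40 polyadenylation signal. Within the transfer cassette, an SV40 early promoter/origin region precedes a puromycin N-acetyltransferase gene, which allows selection of transduced cells. Downstream, the strong constitutive EF-1α promoter drives GON4L, a roughly 6.7 kb coding sequence for a protein annotated as a transcriptional repressor that probably acts with YY1, SIN3A and HDAC1 and is required for B cell lymphopoiesis. A WPRE after the ORF enhances transcript expression.

According to the record, each vector in the collection also carries a unique 24-bp barcode, though this is not annotated in the feature table. The short U6-like fragment between the ORF and the WPRE is probably a matching sequence fragment rather than a functional promoter. The construct is intended for overexpressing GON4L, individually or in pooled screens where barcode sequencing identifies which transcription factor each cell received, as in directed differentiation studies.
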