Addgene plasmid #144398: TFORF2820
Purpose: Lentiviral vector for overexpressing transcription factor ORFs with unique 24-bp barcodes. Barcodes facilitate identification of transcription factors in pooled screens.
Depositing lab: Feng Zhang. Depositing organization: Broad Institute. Publication: A transcription factor atlas of directed differentiation. Joung J, Ma S, Tay T, Geiger-Schuller KR, Kirchgatterer PC, Verdine VK, Guo B, Arias-Garcia MA, Allen WE, Singh A, Kuksenko O, Abudayyeh OO, Gootenberg JS, Fu Z, Macrae RK, Buenrostro JD, Regev A, Zhang F. Cell. 2023 Jan 5;186(1):209-229.e26. doi: 10.1016/j.cell.2022.11.026. PubMed 36608654.
Backbone
  Vector backbone: pLX_TRC317
  Backbone manufacturer: Broad Institute Genetic Perturbation Platform
  Backbone size w/o insert (bp): 8264
  Vector type: Mammalian Expression, Lentiviral
  Selectable markers: Puromycin
Growth in bacteria
  Bacterial resistance: Ampicillin, 100 μg/mL
  Growth temperature: 30°C
  Growth strain: NEB Stable
  Copy number: High Copy
Gene/Insert
  Gene/Insert name: GON4L
  Species: H. sapiens (human)
  Insert size (bp): 6827
  Entrez Gene: GON4L (a.k.a. GON4, GON-4, FLJ12923, FLJ20203, FLJ23040, KIAA1606, MGC138817, MGC138818, DKFZp761I241, RP11-101O6.1, RP11-243J18.4)
  Promoter: EF1a
  Cloning method: Unknown
  Sequencing primers: 5′ GGGTGGAGACTGAAGTTAGGCCAG; 3′ CACATAGCGTAAAAGGAGCAACATAG
Terms and licenses: Academic/Nonprofit Terms; Industry Terms: Not Available to Industry
Depositor comments: NM_001282860,NM_001282856,ENST00000368331,ENST00000615926 . The transcription factor ORF portion of this plasmid was synthesized by Genewiz. Please test multiple small colonies in case of plasmid recombination. To make this collection available in a timely manner, a portion of this collection was not fully sequenced by Addgene. If an Addgene verified full plasmid sequence is not available, please contact us prior to placing an order to request the full sequence.
How to cite: TFORF2820 was a gift from Feng Zhang (Addgene plasmid # 144398 ; http://n2t.net/addgene:144398 ; RRID:Addgene_144398)
