>Addgene plasmid #144398 | TFORF2820 | depositor partial sequence | sequence record 285309 | Insert
ACCGCCACCATGTTGCCCTGTAAGAAGAGAAGAACTACAGTGACAGAGTCCCTACAGCATAAAGGCAATC
AAGAGGAAAACAACGTAGACCTAGAATCAGCCGTTAAACCAGAATCTGACCAGGTTAAGGACTTGAGTTC
GGTGTCACTATCCTGGGATCCAAGTCATGGCAGAGTAGCTGGCTTCGAAGTACAGTCTTTGCAGGATGCA
GGAAATCAGCTTGGTATGGAGGATACATCTCTGAGCTCTGGAATGCTCACCCAGAACACAAATGTACCAA
TTCTAGAAGGTGTTGATGTGGCCATCTCTCAGGGAATCACCCTACCTTCCTTGGAGTCTTTTCACCCCCT
TAATATACACATTGGTAAAGGAAAACTCCACGCTACTGGCTCAAAGAGAGGGAAAAAAATGACACTCAGG
CCTGGGCCAGTTACCCAAGAAGACAGATGTGATCATCTTACCCTAAAGGAGCCTTTTTCAGGAGAGCCTA
GTGAAGAAGTCAAGGAAGAAGGAGGGAAACCTCAAATGAATTCTGAAGGGGAGATACCTTCCCTGCCATC
AGGCAGCCAATCTGCAAAACCAGTAAGCCAGCCCAGGAAATCAACCCAGCCAGATGTTTGTGCCTCTCCT
CAAGAAAAGCCACTCAGGACTCTGTTTCACCAACCTGAGGAAGAGATAGAAGATGGTGGACTCTTCATTC
CAATGGAAGAACAAGACAATGAAGAAAGTGAGAAAAGGAGAAAAAAGAAAAAGGGTACCAAGAGGAAACG
AGATGGAAGGGGTCAAGAAGGGACCTTGGCATATGACCTGAAACTGGATGACATGCTTGACCGTACCTTG
GAGGATGGTGCCAAGCAGCACAATCTAACAGCAGTCAATGTCCGAAACATCCTTCATGAAGTAATCACAA
ATGAACACGTGGTAGCTATGATGAAAGCAGCCATCAGTGAGACGGAAGATATGCCAATGTTTGAGCCTAA
AATGACACGCTCTAAACTGAAGGAAGTAGTGGAAAAAGGAGTGGTAATTCCAACATGGAATATTTCACCA
ATTAAGAAGGCCAATGAAATTAAGCCTCCTCAGTTTGTGGATATCCACCTTGAAGAAGATGATTCCTCAG
ATGAAGAATACCAGCCGGATGATGAAGAAGAAGATGAAACTGCTGAAGAGAGCTTATTGGAAAGTGATGT
TGAAAGCACTGCTTCATCTCCACGTGGGGCAAAGAAATCCAGATTGAGGCAGTCTTCTGAGATGACTGAA
ACAGATGAGGAGAGTGGCATATTATCAGAGGCTGAGAAAGTCACCACACCAGCCATCAGGCACATCAGTG
CTGAGGTAGTGCCCATGGGGCCCCCGCCCCCTCCAAAGCCGAAACAGACCAGAGATAGTACTTTCATGGA
GAAGTTACATGCGGTAGATGAGGAGCTGGCTTCCAGTCCAGTCTGCATGGATTCTTTCCAGCCCATGGAT
GACAGTCTCATTGCATTTCGAACGCGTTCTAAGATGCCCCTGAAAGATGTTCCCCTGGGCCAATTAGAGG
CAGAGCTCCAAGCTCCAGACATCACTCCAGATATGTATGACCCCAATACGGCAGATGATGAGGACTGGAA
GATGTGGCTGGGGGGACTTATGAATGATGATGTGGGGAATGAAGATGAAGCAGATGATGATGATGATCCA
GAATATAATTTCCTGGAAGACCTCGATGAACCAGACACAGAGGATTTCCGGACTGACCGGGCAGTGAGAA
TCACCAAAAAGGAAGTAAATGAGCTGATGGAAGAGCTGTTTGAAACTTTCCAAGATGAGATGGGATTCTC
CAACATGGAAGATGATGGCCCAGAAGAGGAGGAGTGTGTAGCTGAGCCTCGTCCTAACTTTAACACCCCT
CAAGCTCTACGGTTTGAGGAACCACTGGCCAACCTGTTAAATGAACAACATCGGACAGTGAAGGAGCTAT
TTGAACAGCTGAAGATGAAGAAATCTTCAGCCAAACAGCTGCAGGAAGTAGAGAAGGTTAAACCCCAGAG
TGAGAAAGTTCATCAGACTCTGATTCTGGACCCAGCACAGAGGAAGAGACTCCAGCAGCAGATGCAGCAG
CACGTTCAGCTCTTGACCCAAATCCACCTTCTTGCCACCTGCAACCCCAACCTCAATCCGGAGGCCACTA
CCACCAGGATATTTCTTAAAGAGCTGGGAACCTTTGCTCAAAGCTCCATCGCCCTTCACCATCAGTACAA
CCCCAAGTTTCAGACCCTGTTCCAACCCTGTAACTTGATGGGAGCTATGCAGCTGATTGAAGACTTCAGC
ACACATGTCAGCATTGACTGCAGCCCTCATAAAACTGTCAAGAAGACTGCGAATGAATTTCCCTGTTTGC
CAAAGCAAGTGGCTTGGATTCTGGCCACAAGCAAGGTTTTCATGTATCCAGAGTTACTTCCAGTGTGTTC
CCTGAAGGCAAAGAATCCCCAGGATAAGATCGTCTTCACCAAGGCTGAGGACAATTTGTTAGCTTTAGGA
CTGAAGCATTTTGAAGGAACTGAGTTTCCTAATCCTCTAATCAGCAAGTACCTTCTAACCTGCAAAACTG
CCCACCAACTGACAGTGAGAATCAAGAACCTCAACATGAACAGAGCTCCTGACAACATCATTAAATTTTA
TAAGAAGACCAAACAGCTGCCAGTCCTAGGAAAATGCTGTGAAGAGATCCAGCCACATCAGTGGAAGCCA
CCTATAGAGAGAGAAGAACACCGGCTCCCATTCTGGTTAAAGGCCAGTCTGCCATCCATCCAGGAAGAAC
TGCGGCACATGGCTGATGGTGCTAGAGAGGTAGGAAATATGACTGGAACCACTGAGATCAACTCAGATCG
AAGCCTAGAAAAAGACAATTTGGAGTTGGGGAGTGAATCTCGGTACCCACTGCTATTGCCTAAGGGTGTA
GTCCTGAAACTGAAGCCAGTTGCCACCCGTTTCCCCAGGAAGGCTTGGAGACAGAAGCGTTCATCAGTCC
TGAAGCCCCTCCTTATCCAACCCAGCCCCTCTCTCCAGCCCAGCTTCAACCCTGGGAAAACACCAGCCCG
ATCAACTCATTCAGAAGCCCCTCCGAGCAAAATGGTGCTCCGGATTCCTCACCCAATACAGCCAGCCACT
GTTTTACAGACAGTTCCAGGTGTCCCTCCACTGGGGGTCAGTGGAGGTGAGAGTTTTGAGTCTCCTGCAG
CACTGCCTGCTGTGCCCCCTGAGGCCAGGACAAGCTTCCCTCTGTCTGAGTCCCAGACTTTGCTCTCTTC
TGCCCCTGTGCCCAAGGTAATGCTGCCCTCCCTTGCCCCTTCTAAGTTTCGAAAGCCATATGTGAGACGG
AGACCCTCAAAGAGAAGAGGAGTCAAGGCCTCTCCCTGTATGAAACCTGCCCCTGTTATCCACCACCCTG
CATCTGTTATCTTCACTGTTCCTGCTACCACTGTGAAGATTGTGAGCCTTGGCGGTGGCTGTAACATGAT
CCAGCCTGTCAATGCGGCTGTGGCCCAGAGTCCCCAGACTATTCCCATCACTACCCTCTTGGTTAACCCT
ACTTCCTTCCCCTGTCCATTGAACCAGTCCCTTGTGGCCTCCTCTGTCTCACCCTTAATTGTTTCTGGCA
ATTCTGTGAATCTTCCTATACCATCCACCCCTGAAGATAAGGCCCACGTGAATGTGGACATTGCTTGTGC
TGTGGCTGATGGGGAAAATGCCTTTCAGGGCCTAGAACCCAAATTAGAGCCCCAGGAACTATCTCCTCTC
TCTGCTACTGTTTTCCCGAAAGTGGAACATAGCCCAGGGCCTCCACTAGCAGATGCAGAGTGCCAAGAAG
GATTGTCAGAGAATAGTGCCTGTCGCTGGACCGTTGTGAAAACAGAGGAGGGGAGGCAAGCTCTGGAGCC
GCTCCCTCAGGGCATCCAGGAGTCTCTAAACAACCCTACCCCTGGGGATTTAGAGGAAATTGTCAAGATG
GAACCTGAAGAAGCTAGAGAGGAAATCAGTGGATCCCCTGAGCGTGATATTTGTGATGACATCAAAGTGG
AACATGCTGTGGAATTGGACACTGGTGCCCCAAGCGAGGAGTTGAGCAGTGCTGGAGAAGTAACGAAACA
GACAGTCTTACAGAAGGAAGAGGAGAGGAGTCAGCCAACTAAAACCCCTTCATCTTCTCAAGAGCCCCCT
GATGAAGGAACCTCAGGGACAGATGTGAACAAAGGATCATCAAAGAATGCTTTGTCCTCAATGGATCCTG
AAGTGAGGCTTAGTAGCCCCCCAGGGAAGCCAGAAGATTCATCCAGTGTTGATGGTCAGTCAGTGGGGAC
TCCAGTTGGGCCAGAAACTGGAGGAGAGAAGAATGGGCCAGAAGAAGAGGAAGAAGAGGACTTTGATGAC
CTCACCCAAGATGAGGAAGATGAAATGTCATCAGCTTCTGAGGAATCTGTGCTTTCTGTCCCAGAACTCC
AGGAAACAATGGAGAAACTGACTTGGCTGGCATCTGAAAGGCGCATGAGTCAGGAGGGTGAGTCTGAAGA
AGAGAATTCTCAGGAGGAGAACTCTGAGCCAGAAGAAGAGGAGGAAGAAGAAGCAGAAGGAATGGAAAGC
CTGCAGAAAGAGGATGAAATGACGGATGAAGCAGTTGGAGACTCTGCTGAGAAGCCTCCTACTTTTGCTT
CACCTGAGACTGCTCCAGAAGTGGAGACCAGCAGAACTCCACCAGGAGAGAGCATCAAAGCTGCTGGAAA
AGGCCGGAACAATCATCGAGCTCGCAACAAGCGGGGAAGTCGGGCTCGGGCCAGCAAGGACACCTCCAAG
CTGCTGTTGCTGTATGATGAGGACATTCTCGAGCGAGATCCACTCAGGGAGCAGAAGGACTTGGCCTTTG
CCCAAGCTTATCTGACCAGGGTGCGAGAAGCCCTACAACATATCCCTGGCAAGTATGAAGACTTCCTTCA
AGTCATCTATGAATTTGAGTCAAGTACCCAGAGACGGACGGCTGTAGATCTCTACAAAAGCCTGCAAATT
CTGCTCCAAGACTGGCCTCAGCTGTTGAAAGACTTTGCTGCTTTCCTGTTACCTGAGCAAGCTCTGGCCT
GTGGATTATTTGAGGAGCAGCAGGCTTTTGAGAAGAGCCGCAAGTTCCTTCGGCAGCTGGAGATTTGCTT
TGCAGAGAACCCCTCACACCACCAGAAGATTATCAAGGTCCTCCAAGGCTGTGCAGACTGCCTTCCCCAG
GAGATCACCGAGCTCAAGACACAGATGTGGCAGCTCCTCAAGGGCCACGACCACCTGCAGGATGAGTTTT
CTATCTTCTTTGACCACTTGCGCCCAGCAGCTAGCCGGATGGGTGACTTTGAAGAGATCAATTGGACTGA
GGAAAAGGAGTATGAGTTTGATGGCTTTGAAGAAGTGGCCCTGCCTGATGTGGAAGAAGAGGAGGAGCCT
CCCAAGATACCCACAGCCTCAAAGAACAAGAGGAAAAAAGAGATCGGGGTCCAAAATCATGATAAGGAGA
CTGAATGGCCAGATGGGGCCAAGGACTGTGCCTGCTCCTGCCATGAAGGAGGTCCAGATTCCAAGCTGAA
GAAGAGCAAAAGGCGGAGCTGTAGCCACTGTAGCAGCAAGGTCTGTGACAGCAAATCCTACAAGAGCAAG
GAGCCCCATGAGTTGGTGGGCAGCAGCCCCCACCGAGAGGCTAGTCCTATGCCTGGTGCTAAGGAAGCTG
GGCAGGGCAAGGATATGATGGAAGAGGAAGCCCCAGAGGAGCGGGAGAGCACTGAGGCCACCCAGAGCAG
GACTGTCAGGACCACCAGAAAGGGAGAGATGCCTGTTTCAGCAGGATTGGCAGTGGGGAGCACTTTGCCA
TCCCCTCGAGAAGTGACTGTTACAGAACGGCTCCTCCTGGATGGCCCACCACCTCATTCACCAGAGACTC
CTCAATTTCCCCCCACAACTGGAGCTGTACTGTACACTGTTAAGAGAAACCAGGTTGGGCCTGAGGTTCG
CTCCTGCCCCAAGGCATCCCCCAGACTTCAGAAAGAGAGGGAGGGCCAAAAGGCAGTGAGTGAGTCAGAG
GCTTTGATGCTGGTCTGGGATGCATCAGAAACTGAGAAATTGCCTGGTACCGTGGAACCCCCTGCTTCCT
TCCTGAGTCCTGTTTCCTCAAAGACCAGAGATGCAGGGAGAAGACATGTGTCCGGGAAACCAGACACTCA
AGAGAGATGGCTGCCCTCAAGCAGAGCTCGGGTGAAGACAAGAGACAGGACGTGCCCTGTCCATGAATCT
CCATCAGGAATTGACACCTCAGAGACTTCTCCCAAAGCCCCTAGAGGGGGTTTGGCTAAAGACAGTGGAA
CACAGGCCAAGGGTCCAGAGGGGGAGCAGCAGCCAAAGGCCGCAGAAGCTACGGTGTGTGCCAACAACAG
CAAGGTCAGCTCCACTGGGGAAAAGGTTGTCCTGTGGACAAGGGAAGCTGACCGTGTGATCCTCACCATG
TGCCAGGAGCAAGGGGCACAGCCACAGACCTTCAACATCATCTCCCAGCAGCTGGGAAATAAGACCCCTG
CTGAGGTTTCCCACCGTTTTCGAGAACTCATGCAGCTCTTCCACACTGCCTGTGAAGCCAGCTCTGAGGA
TGAGGATGATGCAACCAGTACCAGCAATGCAGACCAGCTGTCTGACCATGGGGACCTTCTGTCTGAAGAG
GAGCTGGATGAATAGTAATGAACTAGTCCGTAACTTGAAAGTATTTCGATTTCTTGGCTTTATATATCTT
GTGGAAAGGACGAAATCAGAGTCGCCCTAACAGCAGC
