>Addgene plasmid #144398 | TFORF2820 | depositor partial sequence | sequence record 285310 | Barcode
AATCAGAGTCGCCCTAACAGCAGC
